Addgene plasmid #96966: pTRE3G-GSX2-IRES2-EBF1
Purpose: Dox-inducible expression of Gsx2 and Ebf1 in mammalian cells
Depositing lab: Elena Cattaneo. Depositing organization: Universita degli Studi di Milano. Publication: Differentiation of human telencephalic progenitor cells into MSNs by inducible expression of Gsx2 and Ebf1. Faedo A, Laporta A, Segnali A, Galimberti M, Besusso D, Cesana E, Belloli S, Moresco RM, Tropiano M, Fuca E, Wild S, Bosio A, Vercelli AE, Biella G, Cattaneo E. Proc Natl Acad Sci U S A. 2017 Feb 14;114(7):E1234-E1242. doi: 10.1073/pnas.1611473114. Epub 2017 Jan 30. PubMed 28137879.
Backbone
  Vector backbone: pTRE3G-IRES
  Backbone manufacturer: Clontech
  Vector type: Mammalian Expression
Growth in bacteria
  Bacterial resistance: Ampicillin, 100 μg/mL
  Growth temperature: 37°C
  Growth strain: DH5alpha
  Copy number: High Copy
Gene/Insert
  Gene/Insert name: GSX2 and EBF1 (bicistronic insert)
  Species: M. musculus (mouse)
  Entrez Gene: Gsx2 (a.k.a. Gsh-2, Gsh2); Ebf1 (a.k.a. Ebf, O/E-1, OE-1, Olf-1, Olf1)
  Tag / fusion protein: FLAG (on EBF1) (N terminal on insert)
  Cloning method: Restriction Enzyme; 5′ cloning site Unknown (unknown if destroyed); 3′ cloning site Unknown (unknown if destroyed)
Terms and licenses: Academic/Nonprofit Terms; Industry Terms: Not Available to Industry
How to cite: pTRE3G-GSX2-IRES2-EBF1 was a gift from Elena Cattaneo (Addgene plasmid # 96966 ; http://n2t.net/addgene:96966 ; RRID:Addgene_96966)
