[The description below was written by a language model from this plasmid's Addgene catalogue record and pLannotate feature annotations shown in this document.]
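Description:
pTRE3G-GSX2-IRES2-EBF1 is a mammalian expression plasmid built on the Clontech pTRE3G-IRES backbone for doxycycline-inducible co-expression of two transcription factors, Gsx2 and Ebf1. It is propagated in E. coli through a high-copy ColE1/pUC-type origin and selected with ampicillin via a β-lactamase gene driven by its own bla promoter. The annotated sequence (about 6.9 kb) shows no mammalian selection marker and no transactivator gene, so induction depends on Tet-On 3G protein supplied separately in the host cells.

The payload is a single bicistronic transcription unit. The third-generation Tet-responsive TRE3G promoter is activated when Tet-On 3G binds it in the presence of doxycycline. It drives the mouse Gsx2 coding sequence, followed by the EMCV-derived IRES2 element, which allows cap-independent translation of the downstream Ebf1 cistron from the same mRNA. Ebf1 carries an N-terminal FLAG epitope for detection, annotated as a partial match a short distance upstream of the coding region. The catalogue lists both inserts as mouse. The automated annotation matched the Ebf1 region to the human EBF1 protein entry, probably because the two orthologues are very similar, though the record does not resolve the difference. The transcript ends in an SV40-derived 3′ region containing the small t intron and the SV40 polyadenylation signal. The small t, large T and NLS fragments annotated there are remnants of this SV40 segment, not expressed payload, and the short lacI fragment is likewise a backbone remnant.

According to the record, the plasmid was used for inducible expression of Gsx2 and Ebf1 to direct human telencephalic progenitor cells towards medium spiny neuron fate.
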