Features (pLannotate 1.2.2; 14 found; start..end, strand, type, name):
      1..379     +  promoter       TRE3G promoter: 3rd-generation Tet-responsive promoter that can be activated by binding of Tet-On® 3G
    408..1322    +  CDS            Gsx2: GSX2_MOUSE - Also known as Gsh-2, Gsh2. Experimental evidence at protein level: Swiss-Prot protein existence level 1. Transcription factor that binds 5'-CNAATTAG-3' DNA sequence and regulates the expression of numerous genes including genes important for brain development (PubMed:7619729). During telencephalic development, causes ventralization of pallial progenitors and, depending on the developmental stage, specifies different neuronal fates. At early stages, necessary and sufficient to correctly specify the ventral lateral ganglionic eminence (LGE) and its major derivatives, the striatal pr
   1362..1949    +  misc_feature   IRES2: internal ribosome entry site (IRES) of the encephalomyocarditis virus (EMCV)
   2005..2025    +  CDS            FLAG (fragment): FLAG® epitope tag, followed by an enterokinase cleavage site
   2092..3864    +  CDS            EBF1: COE1_HUMAN - Also known as COE1, EBF. Experimental evidence at protein level: Swiss-Prot protein existence level 1. (Microbial infection) Acts as a chromatin anchor for Epstein- Barr virus EBNA2 to mediate the assembly of EBNA2 chromatin complexes in B-cells (PubMed:28968461). In addition, binds to the viral LMP1 proximal promoter and promotes its expression during latency (PubMed:26819314). From Homo sapiens (Human).
   3946..4020    +  CDS            small t antigen (fragment): SV40 (simian virus 40) small t antigen
   4022..4087    +  intron         small t intron: SV40 (simian virus 40) small t antigen intron
   4217..4237    +  CDS            SV40 NLS: nuclear localization signal of SV40 (simian virus 40) large T antigen
   4556..4639    +  CDS            large T antigen (fragment): large T antigen from SV40 (simian virus 40)
   4662..4783    +  polyA_signal   SV40 poly(A) signal: SV40 polyadenylation signal
   4802..4857    -  CDS            lacI (fragment): lac repressor; lacI; The lac repressor binds to the lac operator to inhibit transcription in E. coli. This inhibition can be relieved by adding lactose or isopropyl-β-D-thiogalactopyranoside (IPTG).
   5040..5628    -  rep_origin     ori: high-copy-number ColE1/pMB1/pBR322/pUC origin of replication
   5799..6659    -  CDS            AmpR: β-lactamase; bla; confers resistance to ampicillin, carbenicillin, and related antibiotics
   6660..6764    -  promoter       AmpR promoter: bla
>Addgene plasmid #96966 | pTRE3G-GSX2-IRES2-EBF1 | addgene full sequence | sequence record 189322 | Addgene Assembled Sequence
GAGTTTACTCCCTATCAGTGATAGAGAACGTATGAAGAGTTTACTCCCTATCAGTGATAGAGAACGTATG
CAGACTTTACTCCCTATCAGTGATAGAGAACGTATAAGGAGTTTACTCCCTATCAGTGATAGAGAACGTA
TGACCAGTTTACTCCCTATCAGTGATAGAGAACGTATCTACAGTTTACTCCCTATCAGTGATAGAGAACG
TATATCCAGTTTACTCCCTATCAGTGATAGAGAACGTATAAGCTTTAGGCGTGTACGGTGGGCGCCTATA
AAAGCAGAGCTCGTTTAGTGAACCGTCAGATCGCCTGGAGCAATTCCACAACACTTTTGTCTTATACCAA
CTTTCCGTACCACTTCCTACCCTCGTAAAGTCGACACCGGGGCCCAGATCCATCGACATGTCGCGCTCCT
TCTACGTGGACTCACTCATCATCAAGGACTCCTCACGGCCCGCACCCTCGCTGCCGGAATCGCACCCAGG
GCCGGATTTCTTCATCCCGCTGGGCATGCCGTCCCCGTTGGTGATGTCAGTGTCCGGGCCTGGCTGTCCG
TCCCGCAAAAGCGGCGCTTTCTGCGTGTGCCCGCTTTGCGTCACCTCGCACCTGCACTCCTCTCGCCCGC
CCGCAGGAGCTGGTGGCGGAGCTACGGGGACCGCGGGGGCTGCAGTGGCGGGCGGCGGGGTGGCTGGAGG
CACCGGCGCTCTACCTTTGCTCAAAAGCCAGTTCTCTCCCGCTCCTGGGGACGCGCAGTTTTGCCCACGG
GTGAGCCACGCACACCATCACCACCACCCACCACAGCATCATCATCACCATCACCAGCCCCAGCAGCCCG
GCTCGGCTGCAGCGGCGGCCGCGGCGGCGGCGGCGGCAGCTGCGGCAGCGGCGGCTCTGGGACACCCGCA
GCACCACGCACCTGTCTGCGCCGCCACTACCTACAACATGTCGGACCCACGGAGATTCCACTGCCTCTCC
ATGGGAGGCTCCGATACCAGCCAGGTACCCAATGGCAAAAGGATGAGGACAGCGTTTACCAGCACGCAGC
TCCTGGAGCTGGAGCGAGAATTCTCTTCCAATATGTACCTGTCCCGACTCCGGAGAATCGAGATCGCGAC
ATACCTAAACCTGTCAGAGAAGCAGGTGAAAATCTGGTTTCAGAACCGTCGCGTGAAGCACAAGAAGGAG
GGGAAAGGCGCTTCGAGGAACAATCACACAAGCTGCAAGTGCGTGGGTAGCCAGGCGCATTATGCGCGCT
CCGAGGACGAGGACTCCTTGTCCCCTGCCTCGGCTAACGAAGACAAGGAGATTTCCCCCTTGTAAAGGCA
GAGGCTCCTTCTGGATCTATCGATCGGCCGGCCCCTCTCCCTCCCCCCCCCCCTAACGTTACTGGCCGAA
GCCGCTTGGAATAAGGCCGGTGTGCGTTTGTCTATATGTTATTTTCCACCATATTGCCGTCTTTTGGCAA
TGTGAGGGCCCGGAAACCTGGCCCTGTCTTCTTGACGAGCATTCCTAGGGGTCTTTCCCCTCTCGCCAAA
GGAATGCAAGGTCTGTTGAATGTCGTGAAGGAAGCAGTTCCTCTGGAAGCTTCTTGAAGACAAACAACGT
CTGTAGCGACCCTTTGCAGGCAGCGGAACCCCCCACCTGGCGACAGGTGCCTCTGCGGCCAAAAGCCACG
TGTATAAGATACACCTGCAAAGGCGGCACAACCCCAGTGCCACGTTGTGAGTTGGATAGTTGTGGAAAGA
GTCAAATGGCTCTCCTCAAGCGTATTCAACAAGGGGCTGAAGGATGCCCAGAAGGTACCCCATTGTATGG
GATCTGATCTGGGGCCTCGGTACACATGCTTTACATGTGTTTAGTCGAGGTTAAAAAAACGTCTAGGCCC
CCCGAACCACGGGGACGTGGTTTTCCTTTGAAAAACACGATGATAATATGGCCACAACCGGGCCGGATAT
CACGCGTCATATGGCTAGCGTTTAAACTTAAGCTAACCATGGACTACAAGGACGACGATGACAAGGGGGT
ACCTAGGATCCAGTGTGGTGGAATTCTGCAGATATCCAGCACAGTGGCGGCCGCTCGAGCAATGTTTGGG
ATCCAGGAAAGCATCCAACGGAGTGGAAGCAGTATGAAGGAAGAGCCGCTGGGCAGCGGCATGAACGCGG
TGCGGACGTGGATGCAGGGCGCCGGGGTGCTGGACGCCAACACAGCGGCGCAGAGCGGGGTGGGTCTGGC
CCGGGCTCACTTTGAGAAGCAGCCGCCTTCTAACCTGCGGAAATCCAACTTCTTCCACTTCGTCCTGGCC
CTCTACGACAGACAGGGCCAGCCCGTGGAGATTGAGAGGACTGCCTTTGTGGGGTTCGTGGAGAAGGAAA
AAGAAGCCAACAGCGAAAAGACCAATAATGGGATCCACTACCGGCTCCAGCTCCTCTACAGCAATGGGAT
ACGGACAGAACAGGATTTCTATGTGCGCCTCATCGACTCCATGACAAAACAAGCCATAGTGTATGAAGGC
CAAGACAAGAACCCTGAAATGTGCCGAGTATTGCTCACACACGAGATCATGTGCAGCCGCTGTTGTGACA
AGAAAAGCTGTGGCAACCGAAATGAGACTCCCTCAGATCCAGTGATAATTGACAGGTTCTTCCTGAAGTT
TTTCCTTAAATGCAACCAAAATTGCCTAAAGAATGCAGGAAACCCACGTGACATGCGGAGATTCCAGGTC
GTGGTGTCTACCACAGTCAACGTGGATGGCCATGTCCTGGCAGTCTCTGATAACATGTTTGTCCACAATA
ACTCCAAGCACGGGCGGAGGGCTCGGAGGCTTGACCCCTCGGAAGGTACGCCCTCTTATCTGGAACATGC
TACTCCCTGTATCAAAGCCATCAGCCCGAGTGAAGGATGGACGACGGGAGGCGCGACTGTGATCATCATA
GGGGACAATTTCTTTGATGGGTTACAGGTCATATTCGGTACCATGCTGGTCTGGAGTGAGTTGATAACTC
CTCATGCCATCCGAGTTCAGACACCTCCTCGGCACATCCCTGGTGTGGTGGAAGTCACACTGTCGTACAA
GTCCAAGCAGTTCTGCAAAGGGACACCAGGCAGATTCATCTACACAGCACTCAATGAACCCACCATCGAC
TACGGCTTCCAGAGGTTACAGAAGGTCATTCCTCGGCATCCTGGTGACCCAGAGCGCTTGCCAAAGGAAG
TGATCCTTAAAAGAGCTGCAGATCTGGTTGAAGCCCTGTATGGGATGCCCCACAACAACCAGGAGATTAT
CCTGAAGAGAGCTGCCGACATTGCAGAGGCTCTGTACAGTGTCCCTCGGAACCACAACCAGCTCCCAGCC
CTTGCTAACACTTCGGTCCATGCAGGGATGATGGGTGTGAACTCCTTCAGTGGACAACTGGCTGTGAATG
TCTCGGAGGCATCACAAGCCACCAATCAAGGTTTCACCCGCAACTCAAGCAGCGTGTCACCACATGGCTA
TGTGCCGAGCACCACCCCACAGCAAACCAACTATAACTCAGTCACCACAAGCATGAATGGCTACGGCTCA
GCCGCCATGTCCAATTTGGGCGGCTCCCCAACCTTCCTCAATGGCTCAGCTGCCAACTCACCCTATGCCA
TTGTGCCATCCAGCCCCACCATGGCCTCATCTACAAGCCTCCCCTCCAACTGCAGTAGCTCCTCTGGCAT
CTTCTCCTTCTCACCAGCCAACATGGTCTCAGCAGTGAAACAGAAGAGTGCTTTCGCACCAGTTGTCAGA
CCCCAGACGTCCCCTCCTCCCACCTGCACCAGCACCAACGGGAACAGCCTGCAAGCGATATCTGGCATGA
TTGTCCCTCCCATGTGACTCGAGTCTAGCCTGCAGGGATCCAATGTAACTGTATTCAGCGATGACGAAAT
TCTTAGCTATTGTAATACTCTAGAGGATCTTTGTGAAGGAACCTTACTTCTGTGGTGTGACATAATTGGA
CAAACTACCTACAGAGATTTAAAGCTCTAAGGTAAATATAAAATTTTTAAGTGTATAATGTGTTAAACTA
CTGATTCTAATTGTTTGTGTATTTTAGATTCCAACCTATGGAACTGATGAATGGGAGCAGTGGTGGAATG
CCTTTAATGAGGAAAACCTGTTTTGCTCAGAAGAAATGCCATCTAGTGATGATGAGGCTACTGCTGACTC
TCAACATTCTACTCCTCCAAAAAAGAAGAGAAAGGTAGAAGACCCCAAGGACTTTCCTTCAGAATTGCTA
AGTTTTTTGAGTCATGCTGTGTTTAGTAATAGAACTCTTGCTTGCTTTGCTATTTACACCACAAAGGAAA
AAGCTGCACTGCTATACAAGAAAATTATGGAAAAATATTCTGTAACCTTTATAAGTAGGCATAACAGTTA
TAATCATAACATACTGTTTTTTCTTACTCCACACAGGCATAGAGTGTCTGCTATTAATAACTATGCTCAA
AAATTGTGTACCTTTAGCTTTTTAATTTGTAAAGGGGTTAATAAGGAATATTTGATGTATAGTGCCTTGA
CTAGAGATCATAATCAGCCATACCACATTTGTAGAGGTTTTACTTGCTTTAAAAAACCTCCCACACCTCC
CCCTGAACCTGAAACATAAAATGAATGCAATTGTTGTTGTTAACTTGTTTATTGCAGCTTATAATGGTTA
CAAATAAAGCAATAGCATCACAAATTTCACAAATAAAGCATTTTTTTCACTGCATTCTAGTTGTGGTTTG
TCCAAACTCATCAATGTATCTTATCATGTCTGCGGCTCTAGAGCTGCATTAATGAATCGGCCAACGCGCG
GGGAGAGGCGGTTTGCGTATTGGGCGCTCTTCCGCTTCCTCGCTCACTGACTCGCTGCGCTCGGTCGTTC
GGCTGCGGCGAGCGGTATCAGCTCACTCAAAGGCGGTAATACGGTTATCCACAGAATCAGGGGATAACGC
AGGAAAGAACATGTGAGCAAAAGGCCAGCAAAAGGCCAGGAACCGTAAAAAGGCCGCGTTGCTGGCGTTT
TTCCATAGGCTCCGCCCCCCTGACGAGCATCACAAAAATCGACGCTCAAGTCAGAGGTGGCGAAACCCGA
CAGGACTATAAAGATACCAGGCGTTTCCCCCTGGAAGCTCCCTCGTGCGCTCTCCTGTTCCGACCCTGCC
GCTTACCGGATACCTGTCCGCCTTTCTCCCTTCGGGAAGCGTGGCGCTTTCTCATAGCTCACGCTGTAGG
TATCTCAGTTCGGTGTAGGTCGTTCGCTCCAAGCTGGGCTGTGTGCACGAACCCCCCGTTCAGCCCGACC
GCTGCGCCTTATCCGGTAACTATCGTCTTGAGTCCAACCCGGTAAGACACGACTTATCGCCACTGGCAGC
AGCCACTGGTAACAGGATTAGCAGAGCGAGGTATGTAGGCGGTGCTACAGAGTTCTTGAAGTGGTGGCCT
AACTACGGCTACACTAGAAGAACAGTATTTGGTATCTGCGCTCTGCTGAAGCCAGTTACCTTCGGAAAAA
GAGTTGGTAGCTCTTGATCCGGCAAACAAACCACCGCTGGTAGCGGTGGTTTTTTTGTTTGCAAGCAGCA
GATTACGCGCAGAAAAAAAGGATCTCAAGAAGATCCTTTGATCTTTTCTACGGGGTCTGACGCTCAGTGG
AACGAAAACTCACGTTAAGGGATTTTGGTCATGAGATTATCAAAAAGGATCTTCACCTAGATCCTTTTAA
ATTAAAAATGAAGTTTTAAATCAATCTAAAGTATATATGAGTAAACTTGGTCTGACAGTTACCAATGCTT
AATCAGTGAGGCACCTATCTCAGCGATCTGTCTATTTCGTTCATCCATAGTTGCCTGACTCCCCGTCGTG
TAGATAACTACGATACGGGAGGGCTTACCATCTGGCCCCAGTGCTGCAATGATACCGCGAGACCCACGCT
CACCGGCTCCAGATTTATCAGCAATAAACCAGCCAGCCGGAAGGGCCGAGCGCAGAAGTGGTCCTGCAAC
TTTATCCGCCTCCATCCAGTCTATTAATTGTTGCCGGGAAGCTAGAGTAAGTAGTTCGCCAGTTAATAGT
TTGCGCAACGTTGTTGCCATTGCTACAGGCATCGTGGTGTCACGCTCGTCGTTTGGTATGGCTTCATTCA
GCTCCGGTTCCCAACGATCAAGGCGAGTTACATGATCCCCCATGTTGTGCAAAAAAGCGGTTAGCTCCTT
CGGTCCTCCGATCGTTGTCAGAAGTAAGTTGGCCGCAGTGTTATCACTCATGGTTATGGCAGCACTGCAT
AATTCTCTTACTGTCATGCCATCCGTAAGATGCTTTTCTGTGACTGGTGAGTACTCAACCAAGTCATTCT
GAGAATAGTGTATGCGGCGACCGAGTTGCTCTTGCCCGGCGTCAATACGGGATAATACCGCGCCACATAG
CAGAACTTTAAAAGTGCTCATCATTGGAAAACGTTCTTCGGGGCGAAAACTCTCAAGGATCTTACCGCTG
TTGAGATCCAGTTCGATGTAACCCACTCGTGCACCCAACTGATCTTCAGCATCTTTTACTTTCACCAGCG
TTTCTGGGTGAGCAAAAACAGGAAGGCAAAATGCCGCAAAAAAGGGAATAAGGGCGACACGGAAATGTTG
AATACTCATACTCTTCCTTTTTCAATATTATTGAAGCATTTATCAGGGTTATTGTCTCATGAGCGGATAC
ATATTTGAATGTATTTAGAAAAATAAACAAATAGGGGTTCCGCGCACATTTCCCCGAAAAGTGCCACCTG
ACGTCTAAGAAACCATTATTATCATGACATTAACCTATAAAAATAGGCGTATCACGAGGCCCTTTCGTCT
TCAAGAATTCCTC
