>Addgene plasmid #96966 | pTRE3G-GSX2-IRES2-EBF1 | addgene partial sequence | sequence record 189320 | Addgene Partial NGS Result
GGCTCTGGGACACCCGCAGCACCACGCACCTGTCTGCGCCGCCACTACCTACAACATGTCGGACCCACGG
AGATTCCACTGCCTCTCCATGGGAGGCTCCGATACCAGCCAGGTACCCAATGGCAAAAGGATGAGGACAG
CGTTTACCAGCACGCAGCTCCTGGAGCTGGAGCGAGAATTCTCTTCCAATATGTACCTGTCCCGACTCCG
GAGAATCGAGATCGCGACATACCTAAACCTGTCAGAGAAGCAGGTGAAAATCTGGTTTCAGAACCGTCGC
GTGAAGCACAAGAAGGAGGGGAAAGGCGCTTCGAGGAACAATCACACAAGCTGCAAGTGCGTGGGTAGCC
AGGCGCATTATGCGCGCTCCGAGGACGAGGACTCCTTGTCCCCTGCCTCGGCTAACGAAGACAAGGAGAT
TTCCCCCTTGTAAAGGCAGAGGCTCCTTCTGGATCTATCGATCGGCCGGCCCCTCTCCCTCCCCCCCCCC
CTAACGTTACTGGCCGAAGCCGCTTGGAATAAGGCCGGTGTGCGTTTGTCTATATGTTATTTTCCACCAT
ATTGCCGTCTTTTGGCAATGTGAGGGCCCGGAAACCTGGCCCTGTCTTCTTGACGAGCATTCCTAGGGGT
CTTTCCCCTCTCGCCAAAGGAATGCAAGGTCTGTTGAATGTCGTGAAGGAAGCAGTTCCTCTGGAAGCTT
CTTGAAGACAAACAACGTCTGTAGCGACCCTTTGCAGGCAGCGGAACCCCCCACCTGGCGACAGGTGCCT
CTGCGGCCAAAAGCCACGTGTATAAGATACACCTGCAAAGGCGGCACAACCCCAGTGCCACGTTGTGAGT
TGGATAGTTGTGGAAAGAGTCAAATGGCTCTCCTCAAGCGTATTCAACAAGGGGCTGAAGGATGCCCAGA
AGGTACCCCATTGTATGGGATCTGATCTGGGGCCTCGGTACACATGCTTTACATGTGTTTAGTCGAGGTT
AAAAAAACGTCTAGGCCCCCCGAACCACGGGGACGTGGTTTTCCTTTGAAAAACACGATGATAATATGGC
CACAACCGGGCCGGATATCACGCGTCATATGGCTAGCGTTTAAACTTAAGCTAACCATGGACTACAAGGA
CGACGATGACAAGGGGGTACCTAGGATCCAGTGTGGTGGAATTCTGCAGATATCCAGCACAGTGGCGGCC
GCTCGAGCAATGTTTGGGATCCAGGAAAGCATCCAACGGAGTGGAAGCAGTATGAAGGAAGAGCCGCTGG
GCAGCGGCATGAACGCGGTGCGGACGTGGATGCAGGGCGCCGGGGTGCTGGACGCCAACACAGCGGCGCA
GAGCGGGGTGGGTCTGGCCCGGGCTCACTTTGAGAAGCAGCCGCCTTCTAACCTGCGGAAATCCAACTTC
TTCCACTTCGTCCTGGCCCTCTACGACAGACAGGGCCAGCCCGTGGAGATTGAGAGGACTGCCTTTGTGG
GGTTCGTGGAGAAGGAAAAAGAAGCCAACAGCGAAAAGACCAATAATGGGATCCACTACCGGCTCCAGCT
CCTCTACAGCAATGGGATACGGACAGAACAGGATTTCTATGTGCGCCTCATCGACTCCATGACAAAACAA
GCCATAGTGTATGAAGGCCAAGACAAGAACCCTGAAATGTGCCGAGTATTGCTCACACACGAGATCATGT
GCAGCCGCTGTTGTGACAAGAAAAGCTGTGGCAACCGAAATGAGACTCCCTCAGATCCAGTGATAATTGA
CAGGTTCTTCCTGAAGTTTTTCCTTAAATGCAACCAAAATTGCCTAAAGAATGCAGGAAACCCACGTGAC
ATGCGGAGATTCCAGGTCGTGGTGTCTACCACAGTCAACGTGGATGGCCATGTCCTGGCAGTCTCTGATA
ACATGTTTGTCCACAATAACTCCAAGCACGGGCGGAGGGCTCGGAGGCTTGACCCCTCGGAAGGTACGCC
CTCTTATCTGGAACATGCTACTCCCTGTATCAAAGCCATCAGCCCGAGTGAAGGATGGACGACGGGAGGC
GCGACTGTGATCATCATAGGGGACAATTTCTTTGATGGGTTACAGGTCATATTCGGTACCATGCTGGTCT
GGAGTGAGTTGATAACTCCTCATGCCATCCGAGTTCAGACACCTCCTCGGCACATCCCTGGTGTGGTGGA
AGTCACACTGTCGTACAAGTCCAAGCAGTTCTGCAAAGGGACACCAGGCAGATTCATCTACACAGCACTC
AATGAACCCACCATCGACTACGGCTTCCAGAGGTTACAGAAGGTCATTCCTCGGCATCCTGGTGACCCAG
AGCGCTTGCCAAAGGAAGTGATCCTTAAAAGAGCTGCAGATCTGGTTGAAGCCCTGTATGGGATGCCCCA
CAACAACCAGGAGATTATCCTGAAGAGAGCTGCCGACATTGCAGAGGCTCTGTACAGTGTCCCTCGGAAC
CACAACCAGCTCCCAGCCCTTGCTAACACTTCGGTCCATGCAGGGATGATGGGTGTGAACTCCTTCAGTG
GACAACTGGCTGTGAATGTCTCGGAGGCATCACAAGCCACCAATCAAGGTTTCACCCGCAACTCAAGCAG
CGTGTCACCACATGGCTATGTGCCGAGCACCACCCCACAGCAAACCAACTATAACTCAGTCACCACAAGC
ATGAATGGCTACGGCTCAGCCGCCATGTCCAATTTGGGCGGCTCCCCAACCTTCCTCAATGGCTCAGCTG
CCAACTCACCCTATGCCATTGTGCCATCCAGCCCCACCATGGCCTCATCTACAAGCCTCCCCTCCAACTG
CAGTAGCTCCTCTGGCATCTTCTCCTTCTCACCAGCCAACATGGTCTCAGCAGTGAAACAGAAGAGTGCT
TTCGCACCAGTTGTCAGACCCCAGACGTCCCCTCCTCCCACCTGCACCAGCACCAACGGGAACAGCCTGC
AAGCGATATCTGGCATGATTGTCCCTCCCATGTGACTCGAGTCTAGCCTGCAGGGATCCAATGTAACTGT
ATTCAGCGATGACGAAATTCTTAGCTATTGTAATACTCTAGAGGATCTTTGTGAAGGAACCTTACTTCTG
TGGTGTGACATAATTGGACAAACTACCTACAGAGATTTAAAGCTCTAAGGTAAATATAAAATTTTTAAGT
GTATAATGTGTTAAACTACTGATTCTAATTGTTTGTGTATTTTAGATTCCAACCTATGGAACTGATGAAT
GGGAGCAGTGGTGGAATGCCTTTAATGAGGAAAACCTGTTTTGCTCAGAAGAAATGCCATCTAGTGATGA
TGAGGCTACTGCTGACTCTCAACATTCTACTCCTCCAAAAAAGAAGAGAAAGGTAGAAGACCCCAAGGAC
TTTCCTTCAGAATTGCTAAGTTTTTTGAGTCATGCTGTGTTTAGTAATAGAACTCTTGCTTGCTTTGCTA
TTTACACCACAAAGGAAAAAGCTGCACTGCTATACAAGAAAATTATGGAAAAATATTCTGTAACCTTTAT
AAGTAGGCATAACAGTTATAATCATAACATACTGTTTTTTCTTACTCCACACAGGCATAGAGTGTCTGCT
ATTAATAACTATGCTCAAAAATTGTGTACCTTTAGCTTTTTAATTTGTAAAGGGGTTAATAAGGAATATT
TGATGTATAGTGCCTTGACTAGAGATCATAATCAGCCATACCACATTTGTAGAGGTTTTACTTGCTTTAA
AAAACCTCCCACACCTCCCCCTGAACCTGAAACATAAAATGAATGCAATTGTTGTTGTTAACTTGTTTAT
TGCAGCTTATAATGGTTACAAATAAAGCAATAGCATCACAAATTTCACAAATAAAGCATTTTTTTCACTG
CATTCTAGTTGTGGTTTGTCCAAACTCATCAATGTATCTTATCATGTCTGCGGCTCTAGAGCTGCATTAA
TGAATCGGCCAACGCGCGGGGAGAGGCGGTTTGCGTATTGGGCGCTCTTCCGCTTCCTCGCTCACTGACT
CGCTGCGCTCGGTCGTTCGGCTGCGGCGAGCGGTATCAGCTCACTCAAAGGCGGTAATACGGTTATCCAC
AGAATCAGGGGATAACGCAGGAAAGAACATGTGAGCAAAAGGCCAGCAAAAGGCCAGGAACCGTAAAAAG
GCCGCGTTGCTGGCGTTTTTCCATAGGCTCCGCCCCCCTGACGAGCATCACAAAAATCGACGCTCAAGTC
AGAGGTGGCGAAACCCGACAGGACTATAAAGATACCAGGCGTTTCCCCCTGGAAGCTCCCTCGTGCGCTC
TCCTGTTCCGACCCTGCCGCTTACCGGATACCTGTCCGCCTTTCTCCCTTCGGGAAGCGTGGCGCTTTCT
CATAGCTCACGCTGTAGGTATCTCAGTTCGGTGTAGGTCGTTCGCTCCAAGCTGGGCTGTGTGCACGAAC
CCCCCGTTCAGCCCGACCGCTGCGCCTTATCCGGTAACTATCGTCTTGAGTCCAACCCGGTAAGACACGA
CTTATCGCCACTGGCAGCAGCCACTGGTAACAGGATTAGCAGAGCGAGGTATGTAGGCGGTGCTACAGAG
TTCTTGAAGTGGTGGCCTAACTACGGCTACACTAGAAGAACAGTATTTGGTATCTGCGCTCTGCTGAAGC
CAGTTACCTTCGGAAAAAGAGTTGGTAGCTCTTGATCCGGCAAACAAACCACCGCTGGTAGCGGTGGTTT
TTTTGTTTGCAAGCAGCAGATTACGCGCAGAAAAAAAGGATCTCAAGAAGATCCTTTGATCTTTTCTACG
GGGTCTGACGCTCAGTGGAACGAAAACTCACGTTAAGGGATTTTGGTCATGAGATTATCAAAAAGGATCT
TCACCTAGATCCTTTTAAATTAAAAATGAAGTTTTAAATCAATCTAAAGTATATATGAGTAAACTTGGTC
TGACAGTTACCAATGCTTAATCAGTGAGGCACCTATCTCAGCGATCTGTCTATTTCGTTCATCCATAGTT
GCCTGACTCCCCGTCGTGTAGATAACTACGATACGGGAGGGCTTACCATCTGGCCCCAGTGCTGCAATGA
TACCGCGAGACCCACGCTCACCGGCTCCAGATTTATCAGCAATAAACCAGCCAGCCGGAAGGGCCGAGCG
CAGAAGTGGTCCTGCAACTTTATCCGCCTCCATCCAGTCTATTAATTGTTGCCGGGAAGCTAGAGTAAGT
AGTTCGCCAGTTAATAGTTTGCGCAACGTTGTTGCCATTGCTACAGGCATCGTGGTGTCACGCTCGTCGT
TTGGTATGGCTTCATTCAGCTCCGGTTCCCAACGATCAAGGCGAGTTACATGATCCCCCATGTTGTGCAA
AAAAGCGGTTAGCTCCTTCGGTCCTCCGATCGTTGTCAGAAGTAAGTTGGCCGCAGTGTTATCACTCATG
GTTATGGCAGCACTGCATAATTCTCTTACTGTCATGCCATCCGTAAGATGCTTTTCTGTGACTGGTGAGT
ACTCAACCAAGTCATTCTGAGAATAGTGTATGCGGCGACCGAGTTGCTCTTGCCCGGCGTCAATACGGGA
TAATACCGCGCCACATAGCAGAACTTTAAAAGTGCTCATCATTGGAAAACGTTCTTCGGGGCGAAAACTC
TCAAGGATCTTACCGCTGTTGAGATCCAGTTCGATGTAACCCACTCGTGCACCCAACTGATCTTCAGCAT
CTTTTACTTTCACCAGCGTTTCTGGGTGAGCAAAAACAGGAAGGCAAAATGCCGCAAAAAAGGGAATAAG
GGCGACACGGAAATGTTGAATACTCATACTCTTCCTTTTTCAATATTATTGAAGCATTTATCAGGGTTAT
TGTCTCATGAGCGGATACATATTTGAATGTATTTAGAAAAATAAACAAATAGGGGTTCCGCGCACATTTC
CCCGAAAAGTGCCACCTGACGTCTAAGAAACCATTATTATCATGACATTAACCTATAAAAATAGGCGTAT
CACGAGGCCCTTTCGTCTTCAAGAATTCCTCGAGTTTACTCCCTATCAGTGATAGAGAACGTATGAAGAG
TTTACTCCCTATCAGTGATAGAGAACGTATGCAGACTTTACTCCCTATCAGTGATAGAGAACGTATAAGG
AGTTTACTCCCTATCAGTGATAGAGAACGTATGACCAGTTTACTCCCTATCAGTGATAGAGAACGTATCT
ACAGTTTACTCCCTATCAGTGATAGAGAACGTATATCCAGTTTACTCCCTATCAGTGATAGAGAACGTAT
AAGCTTTAGGCGTGTACGGTGGGCGCCTATAAAAGCAGAGCTCGTTTAGTGAACCGTCAGATCGCCTGGA
GCAATTCCACAACACTTTTGTCTTATACCAACTTTCCGTACCACTTCCTACCCTCGTAAAGTCGACACCG
GGGCCCAGATCCATCGACATGTCGCGCTCCTTCTACGTGGACTCACTCATCATCAAGGACTCCTCACGGC
CCGCACCCTCGCTGCCGGAATCGCACCCAGGGCCGGATTTCTTCATCCCGCTGGGCATGCCGTCCCCGTT
GGTGATGTCAGTGTCCGGGCCTGGCTGTCCGTCCCGCAAAAGCGGCGCTTTCTGCGTGTGCCCGCTTTGC
GTCACCTCGCACCTGCACTCCTCTCGCCCGCCCGCAGGAGCTGGTGGCGGAGCTACGGGGACCGCGGGGG
CTGCAGTGGCGGGCGGCGGGGTGGCTGGAGGCACCGGCGCTCTACCTTTGCTCAAAAGCCAGTTCTCTCC
CGCTCCTGGGGACGCGCAGTTTTGCCCACGGGTGAGCCACGCACACCATCACCACCACCCACCACAGCAT
CATCATCACCATCACCAGCC
